>Addgene plasmid #54434 | LI dy D-E | depositor full sequence | sequence record 92398 | LI dy D-E
TCGCGGCTTACGTTCTGCCCAGGTTTGAGCAGCCGCGTAGTGAGATCTATATCTATGATCTCGCAGTCTC
CGGCGAGCACCGGAGGCAGGGCATTGCCACCGCGCTCATCAATCTCCTCAAGCATGAGGCCAACGCGCTT
GGTGCTTATGTGATCTACGTGCAAGCAGATTACGGTGACGATCCCGCAGTGGCTCTCTATACAAAGTTGG
GCATACGGGAAGAAGTGATGCACTTTGATATCGACCCAAGTACCGCCACCTAACAATTCGTTCAAGCCGA
GATCGGCTTCCCGGCCGCGGAGTTGTTCGGTAAATTGTCACAACGCCGCTCATGACATTAACCTATAAAA
ATAGGCGTATCACGAGGCCCTTTTGTCTCGCGCGTTTCGGTGATGACGGTGAAAACCTCTGACACATGCA
GCTCCCGGAGAAGGTCACAGCTTGTCTGTAAGCGGATGCCGGGAGCAGACAAGCCCGTCAGGGCGCGTCA
GCGGGTGTTGGCGGGTGTCGGGGCTGGCTTAACTATGCGGCATCAGAGCAGATTGTACTGAGAGTGCACC
ATATGCGGTGTGAAATACCGCACAGATGCGTAAGGAGAAAATACCGCATCAGGCGCCATTCGCCATTCAG
GCTGCGCAACTGTTGGGAAGGGCGATCGGTGCGGGCCTCTTCGCTATTACGCCAGCTGGCGAAAGGGGGA
TGTGCTGCAAGGCGATTAAGTTGGGTAACGCCAGGGTTTTCCCAGTCACGACGTTGTAAAACGACGGCCA
GTGAATTCGAGCTCGGTACCTCGCGAATGCATCTAGATATCGGATCCCTAGGTCTCTAAGGGCTAAGACC
TAAGCTAGCCTAGAATCTGAGACCTGCAAGCTTGGCGTAATCATGGTCATAGCTGTTTCCTGTGTGAAAT
TGTTATCCGCTCACAATTCCACACAACATACGAGCCGGAAGCATAAAGTGTAAAGCCTGGGGTGCCTAAT
GAGTGAGCTAACTCACATTAATTGCGTTGCGCTCACTGCCCGCTTTCCAGTCGGGAAACCTGTCGTGCCA
GCTGCATTAATGAATCGGCCAACGCGCGGGGAGAGGCGGTTTGCGTATTGGGCGCTCTTCCGCTTCCTCG
CTCACTGACTCGCTGCGCTCGGTCGTTCGGCTGCGGCGAGCGGTATCAGCTCACTCAAAGGCGGTAATAC
GGTTATCCACAGAATCAGGGGATAACGCAGGAAAGAACATGTGAGCAAAAGGCCAGCAAAAGGCCAGGAA
CCGTAAAAAGGCCGCGTTGCTGGCGTTTTTCCATAGGCTCCGCCCCCCTGACGAGCATCACAAAAATCGA
CGCTCAAGTCAGAGGTGGCGAAACCCGACAGGACTATAAAGATACCAGGCGTTTCCCCCTGGAAGCTCCC
TCGTGCGCTCTCCTGTTCCGACCCTGCCGCTTACCGGATACCTGTCCGCCTTTCTCCCTTCGGGAAGCGT
GGCGCTTTCTCATAGCTCACGCTGTAGGTATCTCAGTTCGGTGTAGGTCGTTCGCTCCAAGCTGGGCTGT
GTGCACGAACCCCCCGTTCAGCCCGACCGCTGCGCCTTATCCGGTAACTATCGTCTTGAGTCCAACCCGG
TAAGACACGACTTATCGCCACTGGCAGCAGCCACTGGTAACAGGATTAGCAGAGCGAGGTATGTAGGCGG
TGCTACAGAGTTCTTGAAGTGGTGGCCTAACTACGGCTACACTAGAAGAACAGTATTTGGTATCTGCGCT
CTGCTGAAGCCAGTTACCTTCGGAAAAAGAGTTGGTAGCTCTTGATCCGGCAAACAAACCACCGCTGGTA
GCGGTGGTTTTTTTGTTTGCAAGCAGCAGATTACGCGCAGAAAAAAAGGATCTCAAGAAGATCCTTTGAT
CTTTTCTACGGGGTCTGACGCTCAGTGGAACGAAAACTCACGTTAAGGGATTTTGGTCATGAGGCGCACA
CCGTGGAAACGGATGAAGGCACGAACCCAGTTGACATAAGCCTGTTCGGTTCGTAAACTGTAATGCAAGT
AGCGTATGCGCTCACGCAACTGGTCCAGAACCTTGACCGAACGCAGCGGTGGTAACGGCGCAGTGGCGGT
TTTCATGGCTTGTTATGACTGTTTTTTTGTACAGTCTATGCCTCGGGCATCCAAGCAGCAAGCGCGTTAC
GCCGTGGGTCGATGTTTGATGTTATGGAGCAGCAACGATGTTACGCAGCAGCAACGATGTTACGCAGCAG
GGCAGTCGCCCTAAAACAAAGTTAGGTGGCTCAAGTATGGGCATCATTCGCACATGTAGGCTCGGCCCTG
ACCAAGTCAAATCCATGCGGGCTGCTCTTGATCTTTTCGGTCGTGAGTTCGGCGACGTAGCCACCTACTC
CCAACATCAGCCGGACTCCGATTACCTCGGGAACTTGCTCCGTAGTAAGACATTCATCGCGCTTGCTGCC
TTCGACCAAGAAGCGGTTGTTGGCGCTC
Features (pLannotate 1.2.2; 10 found; start..end, strand, type, name):
    377..412     +  CDS            rop (fragment): Rop protein, which maintains plasmids at low copy number; rop
    514..613     +  misc_feature   bom (fragment): basis of mobility region from pBR322
    619..776     -  CDS            lacZα (fragment): LacZα fragment of β-galactosidase; lacZ fragment
    910..926     -  protein_bind   lac operator: The lac repressor binds to the lac operator to inhibit transcription in E. coli. This inhibition can be relieved by adding lactose or isopropyl-β-D-thiogalactopyranoside (IPTG). lac repressor encoded by lacI
    934..964     -  promoter       lac promoter: promoter for the E. coli lac operon
    979..1000    -  protein_bind   CAP binding site: CAP binding activates transcription in the presence of cAMP. E. coli catabolite activator protein
   1013..1105    -  CDS            lacI (fragment): lac repressor; lacI; The lac repressor binds to the lac operator to inhibit transcription in E. coli. This inhibition can be relieved by adding lactose or isopropyl-β-D-thiogalactopyranoside (IPTG).
   1288..1876    -  rep_origin     ori: high-copy-number ColE1/pMB1/pBR322/pUC origin of replication
   1991..2019    +  promoter       Pc promoter: intI1 (promoter lies within the coding sequence); class 1 integron promoter
   2208..260     +  CDS            aacC1 (across the origin): AACC1_PSEAI - Experimental evidence at protein level: Swiss-Prot protein existence level 1. Responsible for gentamicin resistance and has a limited substrate range. From Pseudomonas aeruginosa.
