[The description below was written by a language model from this plasmid's Addgene catalogue record and pLannotate feature annotations shown in this document.]
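Description:
LI dy D-E is a small (about 2.5 kb) bacterial cloning vector built on pUC57(Gent), a gentamicin-resistant derivative of pUC57. It belongs to a modular plasmid assembly kit designed for multigene expression, gene silencing and silencing rescue in plants. The "LI" prefix suggests a level I module of that system, and the insert is recorded as a synthetic "dummy D-E" element. From the name, this is most likely a placeholder that occupies the D-to-E position in an assembly when no functional part is wanted there, though the record does not describe its composition, its flanking sites or the cloning method. The feature table likewise annotates no distinct insert feature, promoter or coding sequence attributable to the dummy itself.

The plasmid is propagated in E. coli from a high-copy ColE1/pUC-type origin. Selection is by gentamicin, conferred by the aacC1 aminoglycoside acetyltransferase gene, which spans the numbering origin of the circular sequence and sits downstream of a class 1 integron Pc promoter. The remaining annotations are pUC-type backbone remnants. These include a lac promoter with its operator and CAP binding site, a partial lacZα fragment, and short fragments of lacI, rop and the bom region. The dummy insert presumably lies in the gap between the lac operator and the truncated lacZα, which fits the M13 forward and reverse primers listed for sequencing it. No plant regulatory elements, reporters, tags or plant selection markers are annotated, so the construct serves purely as a building block for assembling higher-order plant expression constructs rather than as an expression vector in its own right.
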