Addgene plasmid #54434: LI dy D-E
Depositing lab: Martin Parniske. Depositing organization: Ludwig-Maximilians-Universitaet Muenchen (LMU). Publication: A modular plasmid assembly kit for multigene expression, gene silencing and silencing rescue in plants. Binder A, Lambert J, Morbitzer R, Popp C, Ott T, Lahaye T, Parniske M. PLoS One. 2014 Feb 13;9(2):e88218. doi: 10.1371/journal.pone.0088218. eCollection 2014. PubMed 24551083.
Backbone
  Vector backbone: pUC57(Gent)
  Backbone manufacturer: Parniske lab
  Vector type: cloning vector
Growth in bacteria
  Bacterial resistance: Gentamicin, 10 μg/mL
  Growth temperature: 37°C
  Growth strain: DH5alpha
  Copy number: High Copy
Gene/Insert
  Gene/Insert name: dummy D-E
  Species: Synthetic
  Cloning method: Unknown
  Sequencing primers: 5′ M13-F20; 3′ M13Rev
Terms and licenses: Academic/Nonprofit Terms; Industry Terms: Not Available to Industry
How to cite: LI dy D-E was a gift from Martin Parniske (Addgene plasmid # 54434 ; http://n2t.net/addgene:54434 ; RRID:Addgene_54434)
