>Addgene plasmid #54434 | LI dy D-E | addgene partial sequence | sequence record 87681 | M13pUC-Fwd 5'-CCCAGTCACGACGTTGTAAAACG-3'
CGAGCTCGGTACCTCGCGAATGCATCTAGATATCGGATCCCTAGGTCTCTAAGGGCTAAGACCTAAGCTA
GCCTAGAATCTGAGACCTGCAAGCTTGGCGTAATCATGGTCATAGCTGTTTCCTGTGTGAAATTGTTATC
CGCTCACAATTCCACACAACATACGAGCCGGAAGCATAAAGTGTAAAGCCTGGGGTGCCTAATGAGTGAG
CTAACTCACATTAATTGCGTTGCGCTCACTGCCCGCTTTCCAGTCGGGAAACCTGTCGTGCCAGCTGCAT
TAATGAATCGGCCAACGCGCGGGGAGAGGCGGTTTGCGTATTGGGCGCTCTTCCGCTTCCTCGCTCACTG
ACTCGCTGCGCTCGGTCGTTCGGCTGCGGCGAGCGGTATCAGCTCACTCAAAGGCGGTAATACGGTTATC
CACAGAATCAGGGGATAACGCAGGAAAGAACATGTGAGCAAAAGGCCAGCAAAAGGCCAGGAACCGTAAA
AAGGCCGCGTTGCTGGCGTTTTTCCATAGGCTCCGCCCCCCTGACGAGCATCACAAAAATCGACGCTCAA
GTCAGAGGTGGCGAAACCCGACAGGACTATAAAGATACCAGGCGTTTCCCCCTGGAAGCTCCCTCGTGCG
CTCTCCTGTTCCGACCCTGCCGCTTACCGGATACCTGTCCGCCTTTCTCCCTTCGGGAAGCGTGGCGCTT
TCTCATAGCTCACGCTGTAGGTATCTCAGTTCGGTGTAGGTCGTTCGCTCCAAGCTGGGCTGTGTGCACG
AACCCCCCGTTCAGCCCGACCGCTGCGCCTTATCCGGTAACTATCGTCTTGAGTCCAACCCGGTAAGACA
CGACTTATCGCCACTGGCAGCAGCCACTGGTAACAGGATTAGCAGAGCGAGGTATGTAGGCGGTGCTACA
GAGTTCTTGAAGTGGTGGCCTAACTAC
