>Addgene plasmid #54434 | LI dy D-E | addgene partial sequence | sequence record 87682 | M13pUC-Rev 5'-AGCGGATAACAATTTCACACAGG-3'
AGCTTGCAGGTCTCAGATTCTAGGCTAGCTTAGGTCTTAGCCCTTAGAGACCTAGGGATCCGATATCTAG
ATGCATTCGCGAGGTACCGAGCTCGAATTCACTGGCCGTCGTTTTACAACGTCGTGACTGGGAAAACCCT
GGCGTTACCCAACTTAATCGCCTTGCAGCACATCCCCCTTTCGCCAGCTGGCGTAATAGCGAAGAGGCCC
GCACCGATCGCCCTTCCCAACAGTTGCGCAGCCTGAATGGCGAATGGCGCCTGATGCGGTATTTTCTCCT
TACGCATCTGTGCGGTATTTCACACCGCATATGGTGCACTCTCAGTACAATCTGCTCTGATGCCGCATAG
TTAAGCCAGCCCCGACACCCGCCAACACCCGCTGACGCGCCCTGACGGGCTTGTCTGCTCCCGGCATCCG
CTTACAGACAAGCTGTGACCTTCTCCGGGAGCTGCATGTGTCAGAGGTTTTCACCGTCATCACCGAAACG
CGCGAGACAAAAGGGCCTCGTGATACGCCTATTTTTATAGGTTAATGTCATGAGCGGCGTTGTGACAATT
TACCGAACAACTCCGCGGCCGGGAAGCCGATCTCGGCTTGAACGAATTGTTAGGTGGCGGTACTTGGGTC
GATATCAAAGTGCATCACTTCTTCCCGTATGCCCAACTTTGTATAGAGAGCCACTGCGGGATCGTCACCG
TAATCTGCTTGCACGTAGATCACATAAGCACCAAGCGCGTTGGCCTCATGCTTGAGGAGATTGATGAGCG
CGGTGGCAATGCCCTGCCTCCGGTGCTCTCCGGAGACTGCGAGATCATAGATATAGATCTCACTACGCGG
CTGCTCAAACTTGGGCAGAACGTAAGCCGCGAGAGCGCCAACAACCGCTTCTTGGTCGAAGGCAGCAAGC
GCGATGAATGTCTTACTACGGAGCAAG
